>Addgene plasmid #172132 | pNH605-CCAAT-YFP | addgene full sequence | sequence record 347423 | Addgene NGS Result
TAATGTGAGTTAGCTCACTCATTAGGCACCCCAGGCTTTACACTTTATGCTTCCGGCTCGTATGTTGTGT
GGAATTGTGAGCGGATAACAATTTCACACAGGAAACAGCTATGACCATGATTACGCCAAGCTCGGAATTA
ACCCTCACTAAAGGGAACAAAAGCTGGGCCGGCCATTTAAATGTTTAAACGGCCACGCTGGCCGAGGAGA
ACTTCTAGTATATCTACATACCTAATATTATTGCCTTATTAAAAATGGAATCCCAACGATTACATCAAAA
TCCACATTCTCTTCAAAATCAATTGTCCTGTACTTCCTTGTTCATGTGTGTTCAAAAACGTTATATTTAT
AGGATAATTATACTCTATTTCTCAACAAGTAATTGGTTGTTTGGCCGAGCGGTCTAAGGCGCCTGATTCA
AGAAATATCTTGACCGCAGTTAACTGTGGGAATACTCAGGTATCGTAAGATGCAAGAGTTCGAATCTCTT
AGCAACCATTATTTTTTTCCTCAACATAACGAGAACACACAGGGGCGCTATCGCACAGAATCAAATTCGA
TGACTGGAAATTTTTTGTTAATTTCAGAGGTCGCCTGACGCATATACCTTTTTCAACTGAAAAATTGGGA
GAAAAAGGAAAGGTGAGAGCGCCGGAACCGGCTTTTCATATAGAATAGAGAAGCGTTCATGACTAAATGC
TTGCATCACAATACTTGAAGTTGACAATATTATTTAAGGACCTATTGTTTTTTCCAATAGGTGGTTAGCA
ATCGTCTTACTTTCTAACTTTTCTTACCTTTTACATTTCAGCAATATATATATATATATTTCAAGGATAT
ACCATTCTAATGTCTGCCCCTAAGTTACCAATAGATAGCGGTTTAATATAAGGTTTCAACAAGAAATATT
TTGTGAAAATCAAAAGTTAATAGTTTCACTGTCGAAAATATGAAAGTTTAAGTTTTCAGTTCATCCCATT
GTAGTTATCAAATTTCTGTGTTTCCCGTATATGTGTGCTCTGTATTCATCGCTATCTTGAAACTGGTTAT
GATCGTTGCGCATGTGACCTGTATCGCTCAAAAGAGCCCGGCACCGGTACCGGGCAAAAGCCCCTAGCAA
GCTAAAATGATTCAACTTTCGTAGTAATTTGTTCAACCGGTCACAGTAAAGTCAATGACTAACTTTTGAA
TCGAGGATGTATTTCCAATTGAAAGCAATGTATATATAAACCATTGTGTTGAAGCTTGTCTTACAGTTTT
CTTGTATCCTCCCATTGTTCATATAGTACTTAAAGTACCATAATCCTTAAAGAACAAACTTGAAAGAGAA
TACACTATACACAACTAATAAATAAAGAATAATCATGGCTGTGACCAAGACAATTGTAGTTCTACCAGGT
GACCATGTTGGTCAAGAAATCACTGAAGAGGCCATTAAAGTTTTAAATGCTATTCAGGAATGTCGTCCAG
ACAAGGTCAATTTCAAGTTTGATCATCATTTGATCGGTGGTGCTGCAATTGATGCCACTGGTGTTCCATT
ACCAGACGAAGCTTTGGAGGCCTCTAAGAAAGCTGATGCCGTGCTTCTGGGTGCTGTTGGTGGTCCAAAA
TGGGGTACTGGCGCTGTCAGACCAGAACAAGGTCTTTTGAAAATCCGTAAGGAGTTGCAATTGTATGCTA
ATCTAAGACCATGTAATTTTGCATCTGATTCCTTACTAGATCTATCGCCATTGAAGCCTGAAATTGCAAG
AGGTACAGATTTCGTCGTTGTTAGAGAACTAGTGGGTGGTATTTATTTCGGGGAGAGAAAAGAAGATGAA
GGTGATGGTGTCGCCTGGGATAGCGAAAAGTATTCTGTGCCCGAAGTTCAAAGAATCACTAGAATGGCTG
CTTTCATGGCTCTGCAACACAACCCACCTTTACCTATTTGGTCTCTAGATAAAGCCAACGTTCTAGCATC
ATCAAGATTATGGAGAAAAACAGTGGAAGAGACGATTAAGAATGAATTCCCACAATTGACTGTTCAACAT
CAATTGATTGATTCCGCTGCTATGATCTTGGTTAAGAACCCAACTCATCTAAATGGTATTATTATCACAA
ACAATATGTTTGGTGATATTATCTCCGATGAAGCCTCCGTGATCCCAGGTTCGTTAGGATTACTTCCATC
TGCCTCCTTGGCATCTCTTCCAGATAAGAATACGGCATTTGGTTTATATGAGCCATGTCATGGCTCTGCT
CCAGACTTACCAAAGGGAAAGGTTAACCCCGTAGCAACAATCCTATCTGCTGCTATGATGTTGAAGTTGT
CTCTGGACCTGTTCGAAGAAGGTGAAATTATAGAACAAGCAGTCAAGAAAGTGTTGGATTCTGGTATCAG
AACAGCGGATCTAAAGGGTACCAACTCTACTACTGAGGTCGGTGATGCAGTAGCGAAAGCTGTCAGGGAA
CTATTAGCTTAGACTTAGTAGATGTACAGTTGCATACATAAGTCTGAACAGAAAGAAGTAAATATCATAT
CTAGTTCGGTTTAGAAATCAGTGACTATATTGGTTTTGACCAGATCGCAATCCTTGCAAGCATTTAGTAA
TGACTATCAAACCGGTGAATCATCTGATAAGGCTATATTAGCTTGTGCATTCGCATGTATCGGGAAACGA
ACGGTACCGGGCCCGGCCAATCAGGCCAATCAGGCCAATCATGATTGGCCGGATCCCCGTCGAGCAGATC
CGCCAGGCGTGTATATATAGCGTGGATGGCCAGGCAACTTTAGTGCTGACACATACAGGCATATATATAT
GTGTGCGACGACACATGATCATATGGCATGCATGTGCTCTGTATGTATATAAAACTCTTGTTTTCTTCTT
TTCTCTAAATATTCTTTCCTTATACATTAGGACCTTTGCAGCATAAATTACTATACTTCTATAGACACAC
AAACACAAATACACACACTAAATTAATACTCGAGATGTCTAAAGGTGAAGAATTATTCACTGGTGTTGTC
CCAATTTTGGTTGAATTAGATGGTGATGTTAATGGTCACAAATTTTCTGTCTCCGGTGAAGGTGAAGGTG
ATGCTACTTACGGTAAATTGACCTTAAAATTGATTTGTACTACTGGTAAATTGCCAGTTCCATGGCCAAC
CTTAGTCACTACTTTAGGTTATGGTTTGCAATGTTTTGCTAGATACCCAGATCATATGAAACAACATGAC
TTTTTCAAGTCTGCCATGCCAGAAGGTTATGTTCAAGAAAGAACTATTTTTTTCAAAGATGACGGTAACT
ACAAGACCAGAGCTGAAGTCAAGTTTGAAGGTGATACCTTAGTTAATAGAATCGAATTAAAAGGTATTGA
TTTTAAAGAAGATGGTAACATTTTAGGTCACAAATTGGAATACAACTATAACTCTCACAATGTTTACATC
ACTGCTGACAAACAAAAGAATGGTATCAAAGCTAACTTCAAAATTAGACACAACATTGAAGATGGTGGTG
TTCAATTAGCTGACCATTATCAACAAAATACTCCAATTGGTGATGGTCCAGTCTTGTTACCAGACAACCA
TTACTTATCCTATCAATCTGCCTTATCCAAAGATCCAAACGAAAAGAGAGACCACATGGTCTTGTTAGAA
TTTGTTACTGCTGCTGGTATTACCCATGGTATGGATGAATTGTACAAATAAGGATCCACTAGTTCTAGAC
ACCTGCAACATGCGTGAGTAAATAAGCGGCCGCCACCGCGGTGGAGCTCTAAGCAAATAGCTAAATTATA
TACGAATTAATATTATGATTAAGTGTTTACGTGAGTGCGATATTTTTATTACTATCTTATACAGTTGTAT
ATACTCTATAAAATGAGTTGTCTATTAATTAACGCGATGAATGCTTTCTGGGTTTACCTCTCCAACAACT
CTAGTTTACTTCTCAATACATTCAATTGTATTTGATTTGTCAATACTTCATCATTAATCAATTCTATAGT
TTTGTTTTTCTCGTTTATTTCCAAATTTAATGCATCAATTTTATTATTCAATTTGTCGTTGATTTTGGTT
AATGATTTTATGGTTTGATCTCTGGCATTGATTGTTTGTGTTAGTTTTTCATTATTGATAATTAAATTAT
TTAAGTTAGTTATCAACTCGGTGTTTTCAAGTTTCAAGTTTTCAATTTCTTTAGAGTTTATTAGATTTGT
CAAAGTTTCTGAATTGCTTGATTGGTCCTGTAGAAGAGTATTTGTTGTTGTGGATAATTGATTCAATTTT
TGAGACAATTGCTGGAAGGCGTTGAAATATCTAGCATCAATCTCATGGTTTTTTTCCCGAGAGTCTCGTA
GATTCAATTGTTTTAATATATCTTGGGACCACTCTTGATTTGAACTCATGGAAATTAAACTGGGTGTTGT
GTTGTGGTGTAATGATTGTACCCCCTTTGCTTATAATTGTGTGGCCACCGAAGTCGGTGATGCTGTCGCC
GAAGAAGTTAAGAAAATCCTTGCTTAAAAAGATTCTCTTTTTTTATGATATTTGTACATAAACTTTATAA
ATGAAATTCATAATAGAAACGACACGAAATTACAAAATGGAATATGTTCATAGGGTAGACGAAACTATAT
ACGCAATCTACATACATTTATCAAGAAGGAGAAAAAGGAGGATGTAAAGGAATACAGGTAAGCAAATTGA
TACTAATGGCTCAACGTGATAAGGAAAAAGAATTGCACTTTAACATTAATATTGACAAGGAGGAGGGCAC
CACACAAAAAGTTAGGTGTAACAGAAAATCATGAAACTATGATTCCTAATTTATATATTGGAGGATTTTC
TCTAAAAAAAAAAAAATACAACAAATAAAAAACACTCAATGACCTGACCATTTGATGGAGTTTAAGTCAA
TACCTCCTTGAACCATTTCCCATAATGGTGAAAGTTCCCTCAAGAATTTTACTCTGTCAGAAACGGCCTT
AACGACGTAGGCCGGCCATTTAAATGTTTAAACGGCCACGCTGGCCCCCTATAGTGAGTCGTATTACAAT
TCACTGGCCGTCGTTTTACAACGTCGTGACTGGGAAAACCCTGGCGTTACCCAACTTAATCGCCTTGCAG
CACATCCCCCTTTCGCCAGCTGGCGTAATAGCGAAGAGGCCCGCACCGATCGCCCTTCCCAACAGTTGCG
CAGCCTGAATGGCGAATGG
[124 nt withheld, positions 5200-5323]
C
[91 nt withheld, positions 5325-5415]
A
[49 nt withheld, positions 5417-5465]
CCTTTGACGTTGGAGTCCACGTTCTTT
[37 nt withheld, positions 5493-5529]
ACCCTATCTCGGTCTATTCTTTTGATTTATAAGGGATTTTGCCGATTTCGGCCTATTGGTTAAAAAATGA
GCTGATTTAACAAAAATTTAACGCGAATTTTAACAAAATATTAACGCTTACAATTTCCTGATGCGGTATT
TTCTCCTTACGCATCTGTGCGGTATTTCACACCGCATAGGGTAATAACTGATATAATTAAATTGAAGCTC
TAATTTGTGAGTTTAGTATTAGGATCTCTACCCTTGGCGAAAAGTCCTCTGCCAACAATGATGATATCTG
ATCCACCACTTACAACTTCGTCGACGGTTCTGTACTGCTGACCCAATATGCGTATATATACCAATCTAAG
TCTGTGCTCCTTCCTTCGTTCTTCCTTCTGTTCGGAGATTACCGAATCAAAAAAATTTCAAGGAAACCGA
AATCAAAAAAAAGAATAAAAAAAAAATGATGAATTGAAAAGGTGGTATGGTGCACTCTCAGTACAATCTG
CTCTGATGCCGCATAGTTAAGCCAGCCCCGACACCCGCCAACACCCGCTGACGCGCCCTGACGGGCTTGT
CTGCTCCCGGCATCCGCTTACAGACAAGCTGTGACCGTCTCCGGGAGCTGCATGTGTCAGAGGTTTTCAC
CGTCATCACCGAAACGCGCGAGACGAAAGGGCCTCGTGATACGCCTATTTTTATAGGTTAATGTCATGAT
AATAATGGTTTCTTAGACGTCGGCGCGCCGAGGACGTCAGGTGGCACTTTTCGGGGAAATGTGCGCGGAA
CCCCTATTTGTTTATTTTTCTAAATACATTCAAATATGTATCCGCTCATGAGACAATAACCCTGATAAAT
GCTTCAATAATATTGAAAAAGGAAGAGTATGAGTATTCAACATTTCCGTGTCGCCCTTATTCCCTTTTTT
GCGGCATTTTGCCTTCCTGTTTTTGCTCACCCAGAAACGCTGGTGAAAGTAAAAGATGCTGAAGATCAGT
TGGGTGCACGAGTGGGTTACATCGAACTGGATCTCAACAGCGGTAAGATCCTTGAGAGTTTTCGCCCCGA
AGAACGTTTTCCAATGATGAGCACTTTTAAAGTTCTGCTATGTGGCGCGGTATTATCCCGTATTGACGCC
GGGCAAGAGCAACTCGGTCGCCGCATACACTATTCTCAGAATGACTTGGTTGAGTACTCACCAGTCACAG
AAAAGCATCTTACGGATGGCATGACAGTAAGAGAATTATGCAGTGCTGCCATAACCATGAGTGATAACAC
TGCGGCCAACTTACTTCTGACAACGATCGGAGGACCGAAGGAGCTAACCGCTTTTTTGCACAACATGGGG
GATCATGTAACTCGCCTTGATCGTTGGGAACCGGAGCTGAATGAAGCCATACCAAACGACGAGCGTGACA
CCACGATGCCTGTAGCAATGGCAACAACGTTGCGCAAACTATTAACTGGCGAACTACTTACTCTAGCTTC
CCGGCAACAATTAATAGACTGGATGGAGGCGGATAAAGTTGCAGGACCACTTCTGCGCTCGGCCCTTCCG
GCTGGCTGGTTTATTGCTGATAAATCTGGAGCCGGTGAGCGTGGGTCTCGCGGTATCATTGCAGCACTGG
GGCCAGATGGTAAGCCCTCCCGTATCGTAGTTATCTACACGACGGGGAGTCAGGCAACTATGGATGAACG
AAATAGACAGATCGCTGAGATAGGTGCCTCACTGATTAAGCATTGGTAACTGTCAGACCAAGTTTACTCA
TATATACTTTAGATTGATTTAAAACTTCATTTTTAATTTAAAAGGATCTAGGTGAAGATCCTTTTTGATA
ATCTCATGACCAAAATCCCTTAACGTGAGTTTTCGTTCCACTGAGCGTCAGACCCCGTAGAAAAGATCAA
AGGATCTTCTTGAGATCCTTTTTTTCTGCGCGTAATCTGCTGCTTGCAAACAAAAAAACCACCGCTACCA
GCGGTGGTTTGTTTGCCGGATCAAGAGCTACCAACTCTTTTTCCGAAGGTAACTGGCTTCAGCAGAGCGC
AGATACCAAATACTGTTCTTCTAGTGTAGCCGTAGTTAGGCCACCACTTCAAGAACTCTGTAGCACCGCC
TACATACCTCGCTCTGCTAATCCTGTTACCAGTGGCTGCTGCCAGTGGCGATAAGTCGTGTCTTACCGGG
TTGGACTCAAGACGATAGTTACCGGATAAGGCGCAGCGGTCGGGCTGAACGGGGGGTTCGTGCACACAGC
CCAGCTTGGAGCGAACGACCTACACCGAACTGAGATACCTACAGCGTGAGCTATGAGAAAGCGCCACGCT
TCCCGAAGGGAGAAAGGCGGACAGGTATCCGGTAAGCGGCAGGGTCGGAACAGGAGAGCGCACGAGGGAG
CTTCCAGGGGGAAACGCCTGGTATCTTTATAGTCCTGTCGGGTTTCGCCACCTCTGACTTGAGCGTCGAT
TTTTGTGATGCTCGTCAGGGGGGCGGAGCCTATGGAAAAACGCCAGCAACGCGGCCTTTTTACGGTTCCT
GGCCTTTTGCTGGCCTTTTGCTCACATGTTCTTTCCTGCGTTATCCCCTGATTCTGTGGATAACCGTATT
ACCGCCTTTGAGTGAGCTGATACCGCTCGCCGCAGCCGAACGACCGAGCGCAGCGAGTCAGTGAGCGAGG
AAGCGGAAGAGCGCCCAATACGCAAACCGCCTCTCCCCGCGCGTTGGCCGATTCATTAATGCAGCTGGCA
CGACAGGTTTCCCGACTGGAAAGCGGGCAGTGAGCGCAACGCAAT
Features (pLannotate 1.2.2; 24 found; start..end, strand, type, name):
      1..22      +  protein_bind   CAP binding site: CAP binding activates transcription in the presence of cAMP. E. coli catabolite activator protein
     37..67      +  promoter       lac promoter: promoter for the E. coli lac operon
     75..91      +  protein_bind   lac operator: The lac repressor binds to the lac operator to inhibit transcription in E. coli. This inhibition can be relieved by adding lactose or isopropyl-β-D-thiogalactopyranoside (IPTG). lac repressor encoded by lacI
    136..154     +  promoter       T3 promoter: promoter for bacteriophage T3 RNA polymerase
    225..302     +  CDS            YO192_YEAST (fragment): Experimental evidence at protein level: Swiss-Prot protein existence level 1. From Saccharomyces cerevisiae (strain ATCC 204508 / S288c) (Baker's yeast).
    442..849     +  promoter       LEU2 promoter: S. cerevisiae LEU2
   1365..2459    +  CDS            LEU2: LEU3_YEAST - Experimental evidence at protein level: Swiss-Prot protein existence level 1. Catalyzes the oxidation of 3-carboxy-2-hydroxy-4- methylpentanoate (3-isopropylmalate) to 3-carboxy-4-methyl-2- oxopentanoate. The product decarboxylates to 4-methyl-2 oxopentanoate. From Saccharomyces cerevisiae (strain ATCC 204508 / S288c) (Baker's yeast).
   2975..3691    +  CDS            yeGFP: yeast-enhanced green fluorescent protein codons optimized for translation in S. cerevisiae and C. albicans
   3692..3709    -  misc_feature   MCS (fragment): pBluescript multiple cloning site
   3735..3759    -  misc_feature   MCS (fragment): pBluescript multiple cloning site
   4455..4507    +  CDS            LEU2 (fragment): 3-isopropylmalate dehydrogenase, required for leucine biosynthesis; S. cerevisiae LEU2; yeast auxotrophic marker
   4869..4979    -  CDS            NFS1 (fragment): NFS1_YEAST - Also known as SPL1 From Saccharomyces cerevisiae (strain ATCC 204508 / S288c) (Baker's yeast).
   5018..5036    -  promoter       T7 promoter: promoter for bacteriophage T7 RNA polymerase
   5039..5196    +  CDS            lacZα (fragment): LacZα fragment of β-galactosidase; lacZ fragment
   5200..5628    +  rep_origin     f1 ori (sequence partly withheld): f1 bacteriophage origin of replication; arrow indicates direction of (+) strand synthesis
   5656..5707    -  misc_feature   bom (fragment): basis of mobility region from pBR322
   5763..5855    -  CDS            URA3 (fragment): PYRF_YEAST - Experimental evidence at protein level: Swiss-Prot protein existence level 1. From Saccharomyces cerevisiae (strain ATCC 204508 / S288c) (Baker's yeast).
   5855..5987    -  promoter       URA3 promoter (fragment): S. cerevisiae URA3
   5995..6044    -  misc_feature   bom (fragment): basis of mobility region from pBR322
   6146..6181    -  CDS            rop (fragment): Rop protein, which maintains plasmids at low copy number; rop
   6293..6397    +  promoter       AmpR promoter: bla
   6398..7258    +  CDS            AmpR: β-lactamase; bla; confers resistance to ampicillin, carbenicillin, and related antibiotics
   7429..8017    +  rep_origin     ori: high-copy-number ColE1/pMB1/pBR322/pUC origin of replication
   8200..8292    +  CDS            lacI (fragment): lac repressor; lacI; The lac repressor binds to the lac operator to inhibit transcription in E. coli. This inhibition can be relieved by adding lactose or isopropyl-β-D-thiogalactopyranoside (IPTG).
