[The description below was written by a language model from this plasmid's Addgene catalogue record and pLannotate feature annotations shown in this document.]
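Description:
pNH605-CCAAT-YFP is a yeast integrating reporter plasmid built on the pNH605 backbone and designed to report the activity of the HAP transcription factor complex in Saccharomyces cerevisiae. It has no yeast replication origin in the annotated features, consistent with its catalogue description as a vector for genomic integration. Selection in yeast relies on the LEU2 marker, which is present with its own promoter. A further short LEU2 fragment and a piece of the neighbouring NFS1 gene lie downstream of the reporter. These probably represent LEU2-locus homology flanking the cassette for targeted integration, although the record does not state the integration site explicitly. In E. coli the plasmid is maintained through a ColE1/pUC-type origin and ampicillin resistance (AmpR). The catalogue lists it as low copy, even though the origin is annotated as a high-copy type. An f1 origin, lac promoter/operator and lacZα remnants, T3 and T7 promoters, and small URA3, rop and bom fragments are carried over from the pBluescript-type parent vectors and have no role in the reporter.

The payload is a synthetic reporter gene in which four tandem copies of the CCAAT motif, the binding site of the HAP complex, sit upstream of a CYC1 core promoter and drive a yellow fluorescent protein. The automated annotation labels the fluorescent protein reading frame as yeGFP, reflecting the close sequence similarity of GFP variants, and it does not annotate the promoter itself. Because the minimal CYC1 promoter should have little activity on its own, fluorescence is expected to scale with HAP-dependent transcriptional activation. The associated publication indicates use in studying transcriptional responses to mitochondrial protein-induced stress.
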