Addgene plasmid #172132: pNH605-CCAAT-YFP
Purpose: Fluorescent reporter for HAP complex activity
Depositing lab: Johannes Herrmann. Depositing organization: Rheinland-Pfälzische Technische Universität Kaiserslautern. Publication: Mitochondrial protein-induced stress triggers a global adaptive transcriptional programme. Boos F, Kramer L, Groh C, Jung F, Haberkant P, Stein F, Wollweber F, Gackstatter A, Zoller E, van der Laan M, Savitski MM, Benes V, Herrmann JM. Nat Cell Biol. 2019 Apr;21(4):442-451. doi: 10.1038/s41556-019-0294-5. Epub 2019 Mar 18. PubMed 30886345.
Backbone
  Vector backbone: pNH605
  Vector type: Yeast Expression ; vector for genomic integration into the yeast genome
  Selectable markers: LEU2
Growth in bacteria
  Bacterial resistance: Ampicillin, 100 μg/mL
  Growth temperature: 37°C
  Growth strain: DH5alpha
  Copy number: Low Copy
Gene/Insert
  Gene/Insert name: 4xCCAAT-YFP
  Species: Synthetic
  Promoter: CYC1 core promotor with 4 tandem repeats of the HAP complex binding motif (CCAAT)
  Cloning method: Restriction Enzyme; 5′ cloning site PspOMI (not destroyed); 3′ cloning site BamHI (not destroyed)
  Sequencing primers: 5′ GCAAGCATTTAGTAATGACTATCAAACC; 3′ GTATATAATTTAGCTATTTGCTTAGAG
Terms and licenses: Academic/Nonprofit Terms; Industry Terms: Not Available to Industry
How to cite: pNH605-CCAAT-YFP was a gift from Johannes Herrmann (Addgene plasmid # 172132 ; http://n2t.net/addgene:172132 ; RRID:Addgene_172132)
